Addgene plasmid #224060: AiP12546 - pAAV-AiE0050m_3xC2-minBG-tdTomato-WPRE3-BGHpA (Alias: CN2546)
Purpose: AiE0050m_3xC2 is an enhancer sequence, designed to drive AAV-mediated transgene expression in cortical L4/5_IT neurons
Depositing lab: Allen Institute for Brain Science & Jonathan Ting. Depositing organization: Allen Institute. Publication: A suite of enhancer AAVs and transgenic mouse lines for genetic access to cortical cell types (preprint). Ben-Simon Y, Hooper M, Narayan S, Daigle T, Dwivedi D, Way SW, Oster A, Stafford DA, Mich JK, Taormina MJ, Martinez RA, Opitz-Araya X, Roth JR, Allen S, Ayala A, Bakken TE, Barcelli T, Barta S, Bendrick J, Bertagnolli D, Bowlus J, Boyer G, Brouner K, Casian B, Casper T, Chakka AB, Chakrabarty R, Chance RK, Chavan S, Departee M, Donadio N, Dotson N, Egdorf T, Gabitto M, Garcia J, Gary A, Gasperini M, Goldy J, Gore BB, Graybuck L, Greisman N, Haeseleer F, Halterman C, Helback O, Hockemeyer D, Huang C, Huff S, Hunker A, Johansen N, Juneau Z, Kalmbach B, Khem S, Kussick E, Kutsal R, Larsen R, Lee C, Lee AY, Leibly M, Lenz GH, Liang E, Lusk N, Malone J, Mollenkopf T, Morin E, Newman D, Ng L, Ngo K, Omstead V, Oyama A, Pham T, Pom CA, Potekhina L, Ransford S, Rette D, Rimorin C, Rocha D, Ruiz A, Sanchez REA, Sedeno-Cortes A, Sevigny JP, Shapovalova N, Shulga L, Sigler AR, Siverts LA, Somasundaram S, Stewart K, Szelenyi E, Tieu M, Trader C, van Velthoven CTJ, Walker M, Weed N, Wirthlin M, Wood T, Wynalda B, Yao Z, Zhou T, Ariza J, Dee N, Reding M, Ronellenfitch K, Mufti S, Sunkin SM, Smith KA, Esposito L, Waters J, Thyagarajan B, Yao S, Lein ES, Zeng H, Levi BP, Ngai J, Ting J, Tasic B. bioRxiv [Preprint]. 2024 Sep 26:2024.06.10.597244. doi: 10.1101/2024.06.10.597244. PubMed 38915722.
Backbone
  Vector backbone: pAAV
  Vector type: AAV
Growth in bacteria
  Bacterial resistance: Ampicillin, 100 μg/mL
  Growth temperature: 30°C
  Growth strain: NEB Stable
  Copy number: High Copy
Gene/Insert
  Gene/Insert name: tdTomato
  Species: Synthetic
  Mutation: NA
  Promoter: minBG
  Cloning method: Other
Terms and licenses: Academic/Nonprofit Terms; Industry Terms: Not Available to Industry
Depositor comments: Cloning Method: RE Cloning
How to cite: AiP12546 - pAAV-AiE0050m_3xC2-minBG-tdTomato-WPRE3-BGHpA (Alias: CN2546) was a gift from Allen Institute for Brain Science & Jonathan Ting (Addgene plasmid # 224060 ; http://n2t.net/addgene:224060 ; RRID:Addgene_224060)
