[The description below was written by a language model from this plasmid's Addgene catalogue record and pLannotate feature annotations shown in this document.]
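Description:
AiP12546 - pAAV-AiE0050m_3xC2-minBG-tdTomato-WPRE3-BGHpA (alias CN2546) is a 5,755 nt AAV transfer plasmid built on a pAAV backbone and used to produce recombinant adeno-associated virus carrying an enhancer-driven fluorescent reporter. In bacteria it replicates from a high-copy ColE1/pUC-type origin and is selected with ampicillin through the bla gene and its native promoter. An f1 phage origin and short remnants of pBR322 bom and rop sequences are also annotated in the backbone. The expression cassette is flanked by AAV2 inverted terminal repeats, which are the cis elements needed for replication and packaging of the genome into capsids. The right ITR is annotated in full, while the left one is detected only as short fragments.

Between the ITRs, the AiE0050m_3xC2 enhancer sits upstream of the minBG minimal promoter. The name suggests a three-copy concatemer of an enhancer core, though the record does not spell this out. A minimal promoter has little activity on its own, so the enhancer determines where the transgene is expressed. Neither the enhancer nor minBG is picked up by the automated annotation, but both presumably lie in the unannotated stretch preceding the reporter. The payload is tdTomato, a mammalian codon-optimized tandem-dimer red fluorescent protein derived from DsRed. It is followed by WPRE3, a shortened woodchuck hepatitis virus posttranscriptional element that boosts transcript expression and appears here as two WPRE fragments, and then by the bovine growth hormone polyadenylation signal. According to the record, the enhancer is designed to drive AAV-mediated expression in cortical layer 4/5 intratelencephalic (L4/5 IT) neurons, making the construct a tool for labelling this population as part of a larger collection of enhancer AAVs for cortical cell types.
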