Features (pLannotate 1.2.2; 14 found; start..end, strand, type, name):
     12..39      +  repeat_region  AAV2 ITR (fragment): inverted terminal repeat of adeno-associated virus serotype 2 inverted
     68..95      +  repeat_region  AAV2 ITR (fragment): inverted terminal repeat of adeno-associated virus serotype 2 inverted
   1062..2491    +  CDS            tdTomato (fragment): tandem dimeric (pseudo-monomeric) derivative of DsRed (Shaner et al., 2004) mammalian codon-optimized
   2529..2686    +  misc_feature   WPRE (fragment): woodchuck hepatitis virus posttranscriptional regulatory element
   2692..2772    +  misc_feature   WPRE (fragment): woodchuck hepatitis virus posttranscriptional regulatory element
   2789..2900    +  polyA_signal   bGH poly(A) signal: bovine growth hormone polyadenylation signal
   3018..3158    +  repeat_region  AAV2 ITR: inverted terminal repeat of adeno-associated virus serotype 2 inverted
   3163..3214    -  misc_feature   bom (fragment): basis of mobility region from pBR322
   3233..3688    +  rep_origin     f1 ori (sequence partly withheld): f1 bacteriophage origin of replication; arrow indicates direction of (+) strand synthesis
   3689..3738    -  misc_feature   bom (fragment): basis of mobility region from pBR322
   3840..3875    -  CDS            rop (fragment): Rop protein, which maintains plasmids at low copy number; rop
   3970..4074    +  promoter       AmpR promoter: bla
   4075..4935    +  CDS            AmpR: β-lactamase; bla; confers resistance to ampicillin, carbenicillin, and related antibiotics
   5106..5694    +  rep_origin     ori: high-copy-number ColE1/pMB1/pBR322/pUC origin of replication
>Addgene plasmid #224060 | AiP12546 - pAAV-AiE0050m_3xC2-minBG-tdTomato-WPRE3-BGHpA (Alias: CN2546) | addgene full sequence | sequence record 450093 | Addgene NGS Result
CCTGCAGGCAGCTGCGCGCTCGCTCGCTCACTGAGGCCGCCCGGGCGTCGGGCGACCTTTGGTCGCCCGG
CCTCAGTGAGCGAGCGAGCGCGCAGAGAGGGAGTGGCCAACTCCATCACTAGGGGTTCCTGCGGCCGCAC
GCGTAGGCAACTTGTTAAAAATCTCAGTCAAACTTACATACTATATAGAACAGCATGGTGAATTTAGGGC
ACATGGATATAAAATGGAAGTTTCTTATTCAGTAGCAGCAACTTGTGGGCACAGGAGTTGGCAAAGATAA
AAATGTCCAAAGTCACAAATACAATGTATAGTTAGTCATAGGTGCTGTTATTTGCCTCAAAAAATAGACT
TTTATTTTGCCTTTCTTTTCTTTAACCACACTCAAAATTAGAGAACAGAGACAAAACCCAGCAGGAAATA
GGCAACTTGTTAAAAATCTCAGTCAAACTTACATACTATATAGAACAGCATGGTGAATTTAGGGCACATG
GATATAAAATGGAAGTTTCTTATTCAGTAGCAGCAACTTGTGGGCACAGGAGTTGGCAAAGATAAAAATG
TCCAAAGTCACAAATACAATGTATAGTTAGTCATAGGTGCTGTTATTTGCCTCAAAAAATAGACTTTTAT
TTTGCCTTTCTTTTCTTTAACCACACTCAAAATTAGAGAACAGAGACAAAACCCAGCAGGAAATAGGCAA
CTTGTTAAAAATCTCAGTCAAACTTACATACTATATAGAACAGCATGGTGAATTTAGGGCACATGGATAT
AAAATGGAAGTTTCTTATTCAGTAGCAGCAACTTGTGGGCACAGGAGTTGGCAAAGATAAAAATGTCCAA
AGTCACAAATACAATGTATAGTTAGTCATAGGTGCTGTTATTTGCCTCAAAAAATAGACTTTTATTTTGC
CTTTCTTTTCTTTAACCACACTCAAAATTAGAGAACAGAGACAAAACCCAGCAGGAAATGAGCTCGGGCT
GGGCATAAAAGTCAGGGCAGAGCCATCTATTGCTTACATTTGCTTCTGGGATCCAGATCTTTCGAAGCTA
GCGGCGCCACCATGGTGAGCAAGGGCGAGGAGGTCATCAAAGAGTTCATGCGCTTCAAGGTGCGCATGGA
GGGCTCCATGAACGGCCACGAGTTCGAGATCGAGGGCGAGGGCGAGGGCCGCCCCTACGAGGGCACCCAG
ACCGCCAAGCTGAAGGTGACCAAGGGCGGCCCCCTGCCCTTCGCCTGGGACATCCTGTCCCCCCAGTTCA
TGTACGGCTCCAAGGCGTACGTGAAGCACCCCGCCGACATCCCCGATTACAAGAAGCTGTCCTTCCCCGA
GGGCTTCAAGTGGGAGCGCGTGATGAACTTCGAGGACGGCGGTCTGGTGACCGTGACCCAGGACTCCTCC
CTGCAGGACGGCACGCTGATCTACAAGGTGAAGATGCGCGGCACCAACTTCCCCCCCGACGGCCCCGTAA
TGCAGAAGAAGACCATGGGCTGGGAGGCCTCCACCGAGCGCCTGTACCCCCGCGACGGCGTGCTGAAGGG
CGAGATCCACCAGGCCCTGAAGCTGAAGGACGGCGGCCACTACCTGGTGGAGTTCAAGACCATCTACATG
GCCAAGAAGCCCGTGCAACTGCCCGGCTACTACTACGTGGACACCAAGCTGGACATCACCTCCCACAACG
AGGACTACACCATCGTGGAACAGTACGAGCGCTCCGAGGGCCGCCACCACCTGTTCCTGGGGCATGGCAT
CGGCAGCACCGGCAGCGGCAGCTCCGGCACCGCCTCCTCCGAGGACAACAACATGGCCGTCATCAAAGAG
TTCATGCGCTTCAAGGTGCGCATGGAGGGCTCCATGAACGGCCACGAGTTCGAGATCGAGGGCGAGGGCG
AGGGCCGCCCCTACGAGGGCACCCAGACCGCCAAGCTGAAGGTGACCAAGGGCGGCCCCCTGCCCTTCGC
CTGGGACATCCTGTCCCCCCAGTTCATGTACGGCTCCAAGGCGTACGTGAAGCACCCCGCCGACATCCCC
GATTACAAGAAGCTGTCCTTCCCCGAGGGCTTCAAGTGGGAGCGCGTGATGAACTTCGAGGACGGCGGTC
TGGTGACCGTGACCCAGGACTCCTCCCTGCAGGACGGCACGCTGATCTACAAGGTGAAGATGCGCGGCAC
CAACTTCCCCCCCGACGGCCCCGTAATGCAGAAGAAGACCATGGGCTGGGAGGCCTCCACCGAGCGCCTG
TACCCCCGCGACGGCGTGCTGAAGGGCGAGATCCACCAGGCCCTGAAGCTGAAGGACGGCGGCCACTACC
TGGTGGAGTTCAAGACCATCTACATGGCCAAGAAGCCCGTGCAACTGCCCGGCTACTACTACGTGGACAC
CAAGCTGGACATCACCTCCCACAACGAGGACTACACCATCGTGGAACAGTACGAGCGCTCCGAGGGCCGC
CACCACCTGTTCCTGTACGGCATGGACGAGCTGTACAAGTAAGTCGACGGCGCGCCGCGGCCGCGAATTC
GATATCATAATCAACCTCTGGATTACAAAATTTGTGAAAGATTGACTGGTATTCTTAACTATGTTGCTCC
TTTTACGCTATGTGGATACGCTGCTTTAATGCCTTTGTATCATGCTATTGCTTCCCGTATGGCTTTCATT
TTCTCCTCCTTGTATAAATCCTGGTTAGTTCTTGCCACGGCGGAACTCATCGCCGCCTGCCTTGCCCGCT
GCTGGACAGGGGCTCGGCTGTTGGGCACTGACAATTCCGTGGCTCGAGAGATCTTCGACTGTGCCTTCTA
GTTGCCAGCCATCTGTTGTTTGCCCCTCCCCCGTGCCTTCCTTGACCCTGGAAGGTGCCACTCCCACTGT
CCTTTCCTAATAAAATGAGGAAATTGCATCGCATTGTCTGAGTAGGTGTCATTCTATTCTGGGGGGTGGG
GTGGGGCAGGACAGCAAGGGGGAGGATTGGGAAGACAATAGCAGGCATGAGATCTCACGTGCGGACCGAG
CGGCCGCAGGAACCCCTAGTGATGGAGTTGGCCACTCCCTCTCTGCGCGCTCGCTCGCTCACTGAGGCCG
GGCGACCAAAGGTCGCCCGACGCCCGGGCTTTGCCCGGGCGGCCTCAGTGAGCGAGCGAGCGCGCAGCTG
CCTGCAGGGGCGCCTGATGCGGTATTTTCTCCTTACGCATCTGTGCGGTATTTCACACCGCATA
[95 nt withheld, positions 3215-3309]
T
[46 nt withheld, positions 3311-3356]
C
[141 nt withheld, positions 3358-3498]
CCTTTGACGTTGGAGTCCACGTTCTTT
[37 nt withheld, positions 3526-3562]
ACTCTATCTCGGGCTATTCTTTTGATTTATAAGGGATTTTGCCGATTTCGGTCTATTGGTTAAAAAATGA
GCTGATTTAACAAAAATTTAACGCGAATTTTAACAAAATATTAACGTTTACAATTTTATGGTGCACTCTC
AGTACAATCTGCTCTGATGCCGCATAGTTAAGCCAGCCCCGACACCCGCCAACACCCGCTGACGCGCCCT
GACGGGCTTGTCTGCTCCCGGCATCCGCTTACAGACAAGCTGTGACCGTCTCCGGGAGCTGCATGTGTCA
GAGGTTTTCACCGTCATCACCGAAACGCGCGAGACGAAAGGGCCTCGTGATACGCCTATTTTTATAGGTT
AATGTCATGATAATAATGGTTTCTTAGACGTCAGGTGGCACTTTTCGGGGAAATGTGCGCGGAACCCCTA
TTTGTTTATTTTTCTAAATACATTCAAATATGTATCCGCTCATGAGACAATAACCCTGATAAATGCTTCA
ATAATATTGAAAAAGGAAGAGTATGAGTATTCAACATTTCCGTGTCGCCCTTATTCCCTTTTTTGCGGCA
TTTTGCCTTCCTGTTTTTGCTCACCCAGAAACGCTGGTGAAAGTAAAAGATGCTGAAGATCAGTTGGGTG
CACGAGTGGGTTACATCGAACTGGATCTCAACAGCGGTAAGATCCTTGAGAGTTTTCGCCCCGAAGAACG
TTTTCCAATGATGAGCACTTTTAAAGTTCTGCTATGTGGCGCGGTATTATCCCGTATTGACGCCGGGCAA
GAGCAACTCGGTCGCCGCATACACTATTCTCAGAATGACTTGGTTGAGTACTCACCAGTCACAGAAAAGC
ATCTTACGGATGGCATGACAGTAAGAGAATTATGCAGTGCTGCCATAACCATGAGTGATAACACTGCGGC
CAACTTACTTCTGACAACGATCGGAGGACCGAAGGAGCTAACCGCTTTTTTGCACAACATGGGGGATCAT
GTAACTCGCCTTGATCGTTGGGAACCGGAGCTGAATGAAGCCATACCAAACGACGAGCGTGACACCACGA
TGCCTGTAGCAATGGCAACAACGTTGCGCAAACTATTAACTGGCGAACTACTTACTCTAGCTTCCCGGCA
ACAATTAATAGACTGGATGGAGGCGGATAAAGTTGCAGGACCACTTCTGCGCTCGGCCCTTCCGGCTGGC
TGGTTTATTGCTGATAAATCTGGAGCCGGTGAGCGTGGGTCTCGCGGTATCATTGCAGCACTGGGGCCAG
ATGGTAAGCCCTCCCGTATCGTAGTTATCTACACGACGGGGAGTCAGGCAACTATGGATGAACGAAATAG
ACAGATCGCTGAGATAGGTGCCTCACTGATTAAGCATTGGTAACTGTCAGACCAAGTTTACTCATATATA
CTTTAGATTGATTTAAAACTTCATTTTTAATTTAAAAGGATCTAGGTGAAGATCCTTTTTGATAATCTCA
TGACCAAAATCCCTTAACGTGAGTTTTCGTTCCACTGAGCGTCAGACCCCGTAGAAAAGATCAAAGGATC
TTCTTGAGATCCTTTTTTTCTGCGCGTAATCTGCTGCTTGCAAACAAAAAAACCACCGCTACCAGCGGTG
GTTTGTTTGCCGGATCAAGAGCTACCAACTCTTTTTCCGAAGGTAACTGGCTTCAGCAGAGCGCAGATAC
CAAATACTGTTCTTCTAGTGTAGCCGTAGTTAGGCCACCACTTCAAGAACTCTGTAGCACCGCCTACATA
CCTCGCTCTGCTAATCCTGTTACCAGTGGCTGCTGCCAGTGGCGATAAGTCGTGTCTTACCGGGTTGGAC
TCAAGACGATAGTTACCGGATAAGGCGCAGCGGTCGGGCTGAACGGGGGGTTCGTGCACACAGCCCAGCT
TGGAGCGAACGACCTACACCGAACTGAGATACCTACAGCGTGAGCTATGAGAAAGCGCCACGCTTCCCGA
AGGGAGAAAGGCGGACAGGTATCCGGTAAGCGGCAGGGTCGGAACAGGAGAGCGCACGAGGGAGCTTCCA
GGGGGAAACGCCTGGTATCTTTATAGTCCTGTCGGGTTTCGCCACCTCTGACTTGAGCGTCGATTTTTGT
GATGCTCGTCAGGGGGGCGGAGCCTATGGAAAAACGCCAGCAACGCGGCCTTTTTACGGTTCCTGGCCTT
TTGCTGGCCTTTTGCTCACATGT
